>Addgene plasmid #76764 | CDK3 gRNA (BRDN0001146559) | addgene full sequence | sequence record 186460 | Addgene Assembled Sequence
CCCGGGTGCAAAGATGGATAAAGTTTTAAACAGAGAGGAATCTTTGCAGCTAATGGACCTTCTAGGTCTT
GAAAGGAGTGGGAATTGGCTCCGGTGCCCGTCAGTGGGCAGAGCGCACATCGCCCACAGTCCCCGAGAAG
TTGGGGGGAGGGGTCGGCAATTGATCCGGTGCCTAGAGAAGGTGGCGCGGGGTAAACTGGGAAAGTGATG
TCGTGTACTGGCTCCGCCTTTTTCCCGAGGGTGGGGGAGAACCGTATATAAGTGCAGTAGTCGCCGTGAA
CGTTCTTTTTCGCAACGGGTTTGCCGCCAGAACACAGGTAAGTGCCGTGTGTGGTTCCCGCGGGCCTGGC
CTCTTTACGGGTTATGGCCCTTGCGTGCCTTGAATTACTTCCACCTGGCTGCAGTACGTGATTCTTGATC
CCGAGCTTCGGGTTGGAAGTGGGTGGGAGAGTTCGAGGCCTTGCGCTTAAGGAGCCCCTTCGCCTCGTGC
TTGAGTTGAGGCCTGGCCTGGGCGCTGGGGCCGCCGCGTGCGAATCTGGTGGCACCTTCGCGCCTGTCTC
GCTGCTTTCGATAAGTCTCTAGCCATTTAAAATTTTTGATGACCTGCTGCGACGCTTTTTTTCTGGCAAG
ATAGTCTTGTAAATGCGGGCCAAGATCTGCACACTGGTATTTCGGTTTTTGGGGCCGCGGGCGGCGACGG
GGCCCGTGCGTCCCAGCGCACATGTTCGGCGAGGCGGGGCCTGCGAGCGCGGCCACCGAGAATCGGACGG
GGGTAGTCTCAAGCTGGCCGGCCTGCTCTGGTGCCTGGCCTCGCGCCGCCGTGTATCGCCCCGCCCTGGG
CGGCAAGGCTGGCCCGGTCGGCACCAGTTGCGTGAGCGGAAAGATGGCCGCTTCCCGGCCCTGCTGCAGG
GAGCTCAAAATGGAGGACGCGGCGCTCGGGAGAGCGGGCGGGTGAGTCACCCACACAAAGGAAAAGGGCC
TTTCCGTCCTCAGCCGTCGCTTCATGTGACTCCACGGAGTACCGGGCGCCGTCCAGGCACCTCGATTAGT
TCTCGAGCTTTTGGAGTACGTCGTCTTTAGGTTGGGGGGAGGGGTTTTATGCGATGGAGTTTCCCCACAC
TGAGTGGGTGGAGACTGAAGTTAGGCCAGCTTGGCACTTGATGTAATTCTCCTTGGAATTTGCCCTTTTT
GAGTTTGGATCTTGGTTCATTCTCAAGCCTCAGACAGTGGTTCAAAGTTTTTTTCTTCCATTTCAGGTGT
CGTGACGTACGGCCACCATGACCGAGTACAAGCCCACGGTGCGCCTCGCCACCCGCGACGACGTCCCCAG
GGCCGTACGCACCCTCGCCGCCGCGTTCGCCGACTACCCCGCCACGCGCCACACCGTCGATCCGGACCGC
CACATCGAGCGGGTCACCGAGCTGCAAGAACTCTTCCTCACGCGCGTCGGGCTCGACATCGGCAAGGTGT
GGGTCGCGGACGACGGCGCCGCCGTGGCGGTCTGGACCACGCCGGAGAGCGTCGAAGCGGGGGCGGTGTT
CGCCGAGATCGGCCCGCGCATGGCCGAGTTGAGCGGTTCCCGGCTGGCCGCGCAGCAACAGATGGAAGGC
CTCCTGGCGCCGCACCGGCCCAAGGAGCCCGCGTGGTTCCTGGCCACCGTCGGAGTCTCGCCCGACCACC
AGGGCAAGGGTCTGGGCAGCGCCGTCGTGCTCCCCGGAGTGGAGGCGGCCGAGCGCGCCGGGGTGCCCGC
CTTCCTGGAGACCTCCGCGCCCCGCAACCTCCCCTTCTACGAGCGGCTCGGCTTCACCGTCACCGCCGAC
GTCGAGGTGCCCGAAGGACCGCGCACCTGGTGCATGACCCGCAAGCCCGGTGCCTGAACGCGTTAAGTCG
ACAATCAACCTCTGGATTACAAAATTTGTGAAAGATTGACTGGTATTCTTAACTATGTTGCTCCTTTTAC
GCTATGTGGATACGCTGCTTTAATGCCTTTGTATCATGCTATTGCTTCCCGTATGGCTTTCATTTTCTCC
TCCTTGTATAAATCCTGGTTGCTGTCTCTTTATGAGGAGTTGTGGCCCGTTGTCAGGCAACGTGGCGTGG
TGTGCACTGTGTTTGCTGACGCAACCCCCACTGGTTGGGGCATTGCCACCACCTGTCAGCTCCTTTCCGG
GACTTTCGCTTTCCCCCTCCCTATTGCCACGGCGGAACTCATCGCCGCCTGCCTTGCCCGCTGCTGGACA
GGGGCTCGGCTGTTGGGCACTGACAATTCCGTGGTGTTGTCGGGGAAATCATCGTCCTTTCCTTGGCTGC
TCGCCTGTGTTGCCACCTGGATTCTGCGCGGGACGTCCTTCTGCTACGTCCCTTCGGCCCTCAATCCAGC
GGACCTTCCTTCCCGCGGCCTGCTGCCGGCTCTGCGGCCTCTTCCGCGTCTTCGCCTTCGCCCTCAGACG
AGTCGGATCTCCCTTTGGGCCGCCTCCCCGCGTCGACTTTAAGACCAATGACTTACAAGGCAGCTGTAGA
TCTTAGCCACTTTTTAAAAGAAAAGGGGGGACTGGAAGGGCTAATTCACTCCCAACGAAGACAAGATCTG
CTTTTTGCTTGTACTGGGTCTCTCTGGTTAGACCAGATCTGAGCCTGGGAGCTCTCTGGCTAACTAGGGA
ACCCACTGCTTAAGCCTCAATAAAGCTTGCCTTGAGTGCTTCAAGTAGTGTGTGCCCGTCTGTTGTGTGA
CTCTGGTAACTAGAGATCCCTCAGACCCTTTTAGTCAGTGTGGAAAATCTCTAGCAGTACGTATAGTAGT
TCATGTCATCTTATTATTCAGTATTTATAACTTGCAAAGAAATGAATATCAGAGAGTGAGAGGAACTTGT
TTATTGCAGCTTATAATGGTTACAAATAAAGCAATAGCATCACAAATTTCACAAATAAAGCATTTTTTTC
ACTGCATTCTAGTTGTGGTTTGTCCAAACTCATCAATGTATCTTATCATGTCTGGCTCTAGCTATCCCGC
CCCTAACTCCGCCCATCCCGCCCCTAACTCCGCCCAGTTCCGCCCATTCTCCGCCCCATGGCTGACTAAT
TTTTTTTATTTATGCAGAGGCCGAGGCCGCCTCGGCCTCTGAGCTATTCCAGAAGTAGTGAGGAGGCTTT
TTTGGAGGCCTAGGGACGTACCCAATTCGCCCTATAGTGAGTCGTATTACGCGCGCTCACTGGCCGTCGT
TTTACAACGTCGTGACTGGGAAAACCCTGGCGTTACCCAACTTAATCGCCTTGCAGCACATCCCCCTTTC
GCCAGCTGGCGTAATAGCGAAGAGGCCCGCACCGATCGCCCTTCCCAACAGTTGCGCAGCCTGAATGGCG
AATGGG
[124 nt withheld, positions 3367-3490]
C
[91 nt withheld, positions 3492-3582]
A
[49 nt withheld, positions 3584-3632]
CCTTTGACGTTGGAGTCCACGTTCTTT
[37 nt withheld, positions 3660-3696]
ACCCTATCTCGGTCTATTCTTTTGATTTATAAGGGATTTTGCCGATTTCGGCCTATTGGTTAAAAAATGA
GCTGATTTAACAAAAATTTAACGCGAATTTTAACAAAATATTAACGCTTACAATTTAGGTGGCACTTTTC
GGGGAAATGTGCGCGGAACCCCTATTTGTTTATTTTTCTAAATACATTCAAATATGTATCCGCTCATGAG
ACAATAACCCTGATAAATGCTTCAATAATATTGAAAAAGGAAGAGTATGAGTATTCAACATTTCCGTGTC
GCCCTTATTCCCTTTTTTGCGGCATTTTGCCTTCCTGTTTTTGCTCACCCAGAAACGCTGGTGAAAGTAA
AAGATGCTGAAGATCAGTTGGGTGCACGAGTGGGTTACATCGAACTGGATCTCAACAGCGGTAAGATCCT
TGAGAGTTTTCGCCCCGAAGAACGTTTTCCAATGATGAGCACTTTTAAAGTTCTGCTATGTGGCGCGGTA
TTATCCCGTATTGACGCCGGGCAAGAGCAACTCGGTCGCCGCATACACTATTCTCAGAATGACTTGGTTG
AGTACTCACCAGTCACAGAAAAGCATCTTACGGATGGCATGACAGTAAGAGAATTATGCAGTGCTGCCAT
AACCATGAGTGATAACACTGCGGCCAACTTACTTCTGACAACGATCGGAGGACCGAAGGAGCTAACCGCT
TTTTTGCACAACATGGGGGATCATGTAACTCGCCTTGATCGTTGGGAACCGGAGCTGAATGAAGCCATAC
CAAACGACGAGCGTGACACCACGATGCCTGTAGCAATGGCAACAACGTTGCGCAAACTATTAACTGGCGA
ACTACTTACTCTAGCTTCCCGGCAACAATTAATAGACTGGATGGAGGCGGATAAAGTTGCAGGACCACTT
CTGCGCTCGGCCCTTCCGGCTGGCTGGTTTATTGCTGATAAATCTGGAGCCGGTGAGCGTGGGTCTCGCG
GTATCATTGCAGCACTGGGGCCAGATGGTAAGCCCTCCCGTATCGTAGTTATCTACACGACGGGGAGTCA
GGCAACTATGGATGAACGAAATAGACAGATCGCTGAGATAGGTGCCTCACTGATTAAGCATTGGTAACTG
TCAGACCAAGTTTACTCATATATACTTTAGATTGATTTAAAACTTCATTTTTAATTTAAAAGGATCTAGG
TGAAGATCCTTTTTGATAATCTCATGACCAAAATCCCTTAACGTGAGTTTTCGTTCCACTGAGCGTCAGA
CCCCGTAGAAAAGATCAAAGGATCTTCTTGAGATCCTTTTTTTCTGCGCGTAATCTGCTGCTTGCAAACA
AAAAAACCACCGCTACCAGCGGTGGTTTGTTTGCCGGATCAAGAGCTACCAACTCTTTTTCCGAAGGTAA
CTGGCTTCAGCAGAGCGCAGATACCAAATACTGTTCTTCTAGTGTAGCCGTAGTTAGGCCACCACTTCAA
GAACTCTGTAGCACCGCCTACATACCTCGCTCTGCTAATCCTGTTACCAGTGGCTGCTGCCAGTGGCGAT
AAGTCGTGTCTTACCGGGTTGGACTCAAGACGATAGTTACCGGATAAGGCGCAGCGGTCGGGCTGAACGG
GGGGTTCGTGCACACAGCCCAGCTTGGAGCGAACGACCTACACCGAACTGAGATACCTACAGCGTGAGCT
ATGAGAAAGCGCCACGCTTCCCGAAGGGAGAAAGGCGGACAGGTATCCGGTAAGCGGCAGGGTCGGAACA
GGAGAGCGCACGAGGGAGCTTCCAGGGGGAAACGCCTGGTATCTTTATAGTCCTGTCGGGTTTCGCCACC
TCTGACTTGAGCGTCGATTTTTGTGATGCTCGTCAGGGGGGCGGAGCCTATGGAAAAACGCCAGCAACGC
GGCCTTTTTACGGTTCCTGGCCTTTTGCTGGCCTTTTGCTCACATGTTCTTTCCTGCGTTATCCCCTGAT
TCTGTGGATAACCGTATTACCGCCTTTGAGTGAGCTGATACCGCTCGCCGCAGCCGAACGACCGAGCGCA
GCGAGTCAGTGAGCGAGGAAGCGGAAGAGCGCCCAATACGCAAACCGCCTCTCCCCGCGCGTTGGCCGAT
TCATTAATGCAGCTGGCACGACAGGTTTCCCGACTGGAAAGCGGGCAGTGAGCGCAACGCAATTAATGTG
AGTTAGCTCACTCATTAGGCACCCCAGGCTTTACACTTTATGCTTCCGGCTCGTATGTTGTGTGGAATTG
TGAGCGGATAACAATTTCACACAGGAAACAGCTATGACCATGATTACGCCAAGCGCGCAATTAACCCTCA
CTAAAGGGAACAAAAGCTGGAGCTGCAAGCTTAATGTAGTCTTATGCAATACTCTTGTAGTCTTGCAACA
TGGTAACGATGAGTTAGCAACATGCCTTACAAGGAGAGAAAAAGCACCGTGCATGCCGATTGGTGGAAGT
AAGGTGGTACGATCGTGCCTTATTAGGAAGGCAACAGACGGGTCTGACATGGATTGGACGAACCACTGAA
TTGCCGCATTGCAGAGATATTGTATTTAAGTGCCTAGCTCGATACATAAACGGGTCTCTCTGGTTAGACC
AGATCTGAGCCTGGGAGCTCTCTGGCTAACTAGGGAACCCACTGCTTAAGCCTCAATAAAGCTTGCCTTG
AGTGCTTCAAGTAGTGTGTGCCCGTCTGTTGTGTGACTCTGGTAACTAGAGATCCCTCAGACCCTTTTAG
TCAGTGTGGAAAATCTCTAGCAGTGGCGCCCGAACAGGGACTTGAAAGCGAAAGGGAAACCAGAGGAGCT
CTCTCGACGCAGGACTCGGCTTGCTGAAGCGCGCACGGCAAGAGGCGAGGGGCGGCGACTGGTGAGTACG
CCAAAAATTTTGACTAGCGGAGGCTAGAAGGAGAGAGATGGGTGCGAGAGCGTCAGTATTAAGCGGGGGA
GAATTAGATCGCGATGGGAAAAAATTCGGTTAAGGCCAGGGGGAAAGAAAAAATATAAATTAAAACATAT
AGTATGGGCAAGCAGGGAGCTAGAACGATTCGCAGTTAATCCTGGCCTGTTAGAAACATCAGAAGGCTGT
AGACAAATACTGGGACAGCTACAACCATCCCTTCAGACAGGATCAGAAGAACTTAGATCATTATATAATA
CAGTAGCAACCCTCTATTGTGTGCATCAAAGGATAGAGATAAAAGACACCAAGGAAGCTTTAGACAAGAT
AGAGGAAGAGCAAAACAAAAGTAAGACCACCGCACAGCAAGCGGCCGCTGATCTTCAGACCTGGAGGAGG
AGATATGAGGGACAATTGGAGAAGTGAATTATATAAATATAAAGTAGTAAAAATTGAACCATTAGGAGTA
GCACCCACCAAGGCAAAGAGAAGAGTGGTGCAGAGAGAAAAAAGAGCAGTGGGAATAGGAGCTTTGTTCC
TTGGGTTCTTGGGAGCAGCAGGAAGCACTATGGGCGCAGCGTCAATGACGCTGACGGTACAGGCCAGACA
ATTATTGTCTGGTATAGTGCAGCAGCAGAACAATTTGCTGAGGGCTATTGAGGCGCAACAGCATCTGTTG
CAACTCACAGTCTGGGGCATCAAGCAGCTCCAGGCAAGAATCCTGGCTGTGGAAAGATACCTAAAGGATC
AACAGCTCCTGGGGATTTGGGGTTGCTCTGGAAAACTCATTTGCACCACTGCTGTGCCTTGGAATGCTAG
TTGGAGTAATAAATCTCTGGAACAGATTTGGAATCACACGACCTGGATGGAGTGGGACAGAGAAATTAAC
AATTACACAAGCTTAATACACTCCTTAATTGAAGAATCGCAAAACCAGCAAGAAAAGAATGAACAAGAAT
TATTGGAATTAGATAAATGGGCAAGTTTGTGGAATTGGTTTAACATAACAAATTGGCTGTGGTATATAAA
ATTATTCATAATGATAGTAGGAGGCTTGGTAGGTTTAAGAATAGTTTTTGCTGTACTTTCTATAGTGAAT
AGAGTTAGGCAGGGATATTCACCATTATCGTTTCAGACCCACCTCCCAACCCCGAGGGGACCCAGAGAGG
GCCTATTTCCCATGATTCCTTCATATTTGCATATACGATACAAGGCTGTTAGAGAGATAATTAGAATTAA
TTTGACTGTAAACACAAAGATATTAGTACAAAATACGTGACGTAGAAAGTAATAATTTCTTGGGTAGTTT
GCAGTTTTAAAATTATGTTTTAAAATGGACTATCATATGCTTACCGTAACTTGAAAGTATTTCGATTTCT
TGGCTTTATATATCTTGTGGAAAGGACGAAACACCGGGTGGATGACCCGATGTGAGGTTTTAGAGCTAGA
AATAGCAAGTTAAAATAAGGCTAGTCCGTTATCAACTTGAAAAAGTGGCACCGAGTCGGTGCTTTTTTAA
GCTTGGCGTAACTAGATCTTGAGACAAATGGCAGTATTCATCCACAATTTTAAAAGAAAAGGGGGGATTG
GGGGGTACAGTGCAGGGGAAAGAATAGTAGACATAATAGCAACAGACATACAAACTAAAGAATTACAAAA
ACAAATTACAAAAATTCAAAATTTTCGGGTTTATTACAGGGACAGCAGAGATCCACTTTGGCGCCGGCTC
GAGGGGG
Features (pLannotate 1.2.2; 29 found; start..end, strand, type, name):
     14..80      +  CDS            small t antigen (fragment): SV40 (simian virus 40) small t antigen
    106..317     +  promoter       EF-1α core promoter: core promoter for human elongation factor EF-1α
    318..1256    +  intron         EF-1α intron A: intron upstream of the start codon of human EF-1α
   1278..1877    +  CDS            PuroR (fragment): puromycin N-acetyltransferase; pac from Streptomyces; confers resistance to puromycin
   1893..2481    +  misc_feature   WPRE: woodchuck hepatitis virus posttranscriptional regulatory element
   2532..2551    +  misc_feature   cPPT/CTS (fragment): central polypurine tract and central termination sequence of HIV-1
   2553..2786    +  LTR            3' LTR (ΔU3): self-inactivating 3' long terminal repeat (LTR) from HIV-1
   2864..2985    +  polyA_signal   SV40 poly(A) signal: SV40 polyadenylation signal
   3025..3160    +  rep_origin     SV40 ori: SV40 origin of replication
   3181..3199    -  promoter       T7 promoter: promoter for bacteriophage T7 RNA polymerase
   3207..3362    +  CDS            lacZα (fragment): LacZα fragment of β-galactosidase; lacZ fragment
   3367..3795    +  rep_origin     f1 ori (sequence partly withheld): f1 bacteriophage origin of replication; arrow indicates direction of (+) strand synthesis
   3848..3952    +  promoter       AmpR promoter: bla
   3953..4813    +  CDS            AmpR: β-lactamase; bla; confers resistance to ampicillin, carbenicillin, and related antibiotics
   4984..5572    +  rep_origin     ori: high-copy-number ColE1/pMB1/pBR322/pUC origin of replication
   5755..5847    +  CDS            lacI (fragment): lac repressor; lacI; The lac repressor binds to the lac operator to inhibit transcription in E. coli. This inhibition can be relieved by adding lactose or isopropyl-β-D-thiogalactopyranoside (IPTG).
   5860..5881    +  protein_bind   CAP binding site: CAP binding activates transcription in the presence of cAMP. E. coli catabolite activator protein
   5896..5926    +  promoter       lac promoter: promoter for the E. coli lac operon
   5934..5950    +  protein_bind   lac operator: The lac repressor binds to the lac operator to inhibit transcription in E. coli. This inhibition can be relieved by adding lactose or isopropyl-β-D-thiogalactopyranoside (IPTG). lac repressor encoded by lacI
   5995..6013    +  promoter       T3 promoter: promoter for bacteriophage T3 RNA polymerase
   6041..6267    +  promoter       RSV promoter: Rous sarcoma virus enhancer/promoter
   6268..6448    +  LTR            5' LTR (truncated): truncated 5' long terminal repeat (LTR) from HIV-1
   6495..6620    +  misc_feature   HIV-1 Ψ: packaging signal of human immunodeficiency virus type 1
   6604..6967    +  CDS            HIV-1 gag (fragment): gag protein from human immunodeficiency virus 1; gag
   7113..7346    +  misc_feature   RRE: The Rev response element (RRE) of HIV-1 allows for Rev-dependent mRNA export from the nucleus to the cytoplasm.
   7723..7749    +  CDS            Rev (fragment): human immunodeficiency virus 1 (HIV-1) Rev protein; rev; enhances nuclear export of unspliced and incompletely spliced viral mRNAs
   7753..7993    +  promoter       U6 promoter: RNA polymerase III promoter for human U6 snRNA
   8023..8098    +  misc_RNA       gRNA scaffold: guide RNA scaffold for the Streptococcus pyogenes CRISPR/Cas9 system
   8154..8271    +  misc_feature   cPPT/CTS: central polypurine tract and central termination sequence of HIV-1
