[The description below was written by a language model from this plasmid's Addgene catalogue record and pLannotate feature annotations shown in this document.]
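Description:
CDK3 gRNA (BRDN0001146559) is a third-generation lentiviral guide RNA plasmid built on the lentiGuide-Puro backbone and designed to target human CDK3 (designed against the reference transcript NM_001258.2) for CRISPR-Cas9 gene disruption. In bacteria it is maintained as a high-copy plasmid through a ColE1/pUC-type origin and selected with ampicillin via the β-lactamase gene. An f1 origin, an SV40 origin and poly(A) signal, and remnants of lac and T7/T3 promoter elements are carried in the backbone outside the viral cassette.

The transfer cassette is framed by an RSV promoter-driven truncated HIV-1 5' LTR and a self-inactivating ΔU3 3' LTR, so that genomic RNA is produced independently of Tat and the integrated provirus lacks LTR promoter activity. The Ψ packaging signal with adjoining gag fragment, the Rev response element and a cPPT/CTS support packaging, nuclear export of the viral RNA and efficient transduction. Within this unit, a human U6 RNA polymerase III promoter transcribes the 20-nt CDK3 spacer fused to the Streptococcus pyogenes gRNA scaffold. Downstream, the EF-1α core promoter with its intron A drives puromycin N-acetyltransferase for selection of transduced mammalian cells, followed by a WPRE to enhance transcript expression.

The plasmid does not encode Cas9, so it must be paired with a separate Cas9 vector such as lentiCas9-Blast or used in cells that already express Cas9. It is one clone from a human kinome-targeting gRNA collection associated with work on optimized sgRNA design. It is suited to knockout studies of CDK3 in human cells.
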