Addgene plasmid #76764: CDK3 gRNA (BRDN0001146559)
Purpose: 3rd generation lentiviral gRNA plasmid targeting human CDK3
Depositing lab: John Doench & David Root. Depositing organization: Broad Institute. Publication: Optimized sgRNA design to maximize activity and minimize off-target effects of CRISPR-Cas9. Doench JG, Fusi N, Sullender M, Hegde M, Vaimberg EW, Donovan KF, Smith I, Tothova Z, Wilen C, Orchard R, Virgin HW, Listgarten J, Root DE. Nat Biotechnol. 2016 Jan 18. doi: 10.1038/nbt.3437. PubMed 26780180.
Backbone
  Vector backbone: lentiGuide-Puro
  Backbone manufacturer: Zhang Lab (Addgene plasmid # 52963)
  Vector type: Mammalian Expression, Lentiviral, CRISPR
  Selectable markers: Puromycin
Growth in bacteria
  Bacterial resistance: Ampicillin, 100 μg/mL
  Growth temperature: 37°C
  Growth strain: DH5alpha
  Copy number: High Copy
Gene/Insert
  Gene/Insert name: CDK3 (alt names: CDK3; NM_001258.2)
  gRNA/shRNA sequence: GGTGGATGACCCGATGTGAG
  Species: H. sapiens (human)
  Entrez Gene: CDK3
  Promoter: hU6
  Cloning method: Unknown
  Sequencing primers: 5′ U6-F; 3′ pS2-R
Terms and licenses: Academic/Nonprofit Terms; Industry Terms: Not Available to Industry
Depositor comments: The gRNA was designed to target the following Genbank reference sequence(s): NM_001258.2. Note that this plasmid does NOT contain Cas9. It should be used in conjunction with lentiCas9-Blast (Addgene #52962) or otherwise with cell lines already expressing Cas9. Browse the full kinome gRNA library at http://www.addgene.org/pooled-library/broadgpp-human-kinome/ or visit http://www.broadinstitute.org/rnai/public/ for detailed protocols and information.
How to cite: CDK3 gRNA (BRDN0001146559) was a gift from John Doench & David Root (Addgene plasmid # 76764 ; http://n2t.net/addgene:76764 ; RRID:Addgene_76764)
