>Addgene plasmid #76764 | CDK3 gRNA (BRDN0001146559) | depositor partial sequence | sequence record 144224 | Target Sequence
GGTGGATGACCCGATGTGAG
