>Addgene plasmid #76764 | CDK3 gRNA (BRDN0001146559) | addgene partial sequence | sequence record 186459 | hU6-F
AGAAAGTAATAATTTCTTGGGTAGTTTGCAGTTTTAAAATTATGTTTTAAAATGGACTATCATATGCTTA
CCGTAACTTGAAAGTATTTCGATTTCTTGGCTTTATATATCTTGTGGAAAGGACGAAACACCGGGTGGAT
GACCCGATGTGAGTTTTAGAGCTAGAAATAGCAAGTTAAAATAAGGCTAGTCCGTTATCAACTTGAAAAA
GTGGCACCGAGTCGGTGCTTTTTTAAGCTTGGCGTAACTAGATCTTGAGACAAATGGCAGTATTCATCCA
CAATTTTAAAAGAAAAGGGGGGATTGGGGGGTACAGTGCAGGGGAAAGAATAGTAGACATAATAGCAACA
GACATACAAACTAAAGAATTACAAAAACAAATTACAAAAATTCAAAATTTTCGGGTTTATTACAGGGACA
GCAGAGATCCACTTTGGCGCCGGCTCGAGGGGGCCCGGGTGCAAAGATGGATAAAGTTTTAAACAGAGAG
GAATCTTTGCAGCTAATGGACCTTCTAGGTCTTGAAAGGAGTGGGAATTGGCTCCGGTGCCCGTCAGTGG
GCAGAGCGCA
